Addgene plasmid #130703: RFP-(SUMO FAAA)3
Purpose: Mammalian expression plasmid for negative control of mCherry-(SUMO)3.
Depositing lab: Michael Rosen. Depositing organization: University of Texas Southwestern Medical Center. Publication: Compositional Control of Phase-Separated Cellular Bodies. Banani SF, Rice AM, Peeples WB, Lin Y, Jain S, Parker R, Rosen MK. Cell. 2016 Jul 28;166(3):651-663. doi: 10.1016/j.cell.2016.06.010. Epub 2016 Jun 30. PubMed 27374333.
Backbone
  Vector backbone: pC1-mCherry
  Backbone manufacturer: Clontech
  Backbone size w/o insert (bp): 4722
  Total vector size (bp): 5721
  Modifications to backbone: unknown
  Vector type: Mammalian Expression
  Selectable markers: Neomycin (select with G418)
Growth in bacteria
  Bacterial resistance: Kanamycin, 50 μg/mL
  Growth temperature: 37°C
  Growth strain: DH5alpha
  Copy number: High Copy
Gene/Insert
  Gene/Insert name: 3 copies of human SUMO1 separated by (GGS)4
  Species: H. sapiens (human)
  Insert size (bp): 999
  Mutation: FKVK sequence in each SUMO1 module changed to FAAA
  Promoter: CMV
  Cloning method: Restriction Enzyme; 5′ cloning site BspE1 (not destroyed); 3′ cloning site SalI (not destroyed)
  Sequencing primers: 5′ CCCCGTAATGCAGAAGAAGA; 3′ TGTGGGAGGTTTTTTAAAGCAAG
Terms and licenses: Academic/Nonprofit Terms; Industry Terms: Not Available to Industry
How to cite: RFP-(SUMO FAAA)3 was a gift from Michael Rosen (Addgene plasmid # 130703 ; http://n2t.net/addgene:130703 ; RRID:Addgene_130703)
