[The description below was written by a language model from this plasmid's Addgene catalogue record and pLannotate feature annotations shown in this document.]
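Description:
RFP-(SUMO FAAA)3 is a mammalian expression plasmid built on the Clontech pC1-mCherry backbone, encoding mCherry fused at its C-terminus to three tandem copies of human SUMO1 joined by (GGS)4 linkers. The roughly 1 kb insert was placed between the BspEI and SalI sites downstream of mCherry, so the CMV immediate-early enhancer and promoter drive a single red fluorescent fusion transcript that is terminated by the SV40 polyadenylation signal. In each SUMO1 module the FKVK sequence has been changed to FAAA. The record describes the plasmid as the negative control for the corresponding wild-type mCherry-(SUMO)3 construct, but it does not spell out what the substitution disrupts. The associated publication concerns compositional control of phase-separated cellular bodies, which suggests use as a fluorescent control protein in that kind of experiment.

The plasmid is maintained in E. coli at high copy through a ColE1/pUC-type origin, and it also carries an f1 phage origin. A single Tn5 aminoglycoside phosphotransferase gene (NeoR/KanR) serves both hosts: a bacterial bla-type promoter gives kanamycin resistance in bacteria, while the adjacent SV40 enhancer/early promoter, with the HSV TK poly(A) signal downstream, allows G418 selection in mammalian cells.

The automated feature table annotates only one SUMO1 fragment, leaving an unannotated stretch between mCherry and that fragment where the other repeats presumably lie. The sequenced record, at 5,688 nt, is also slightly shorter than the catalogued 5,721 bp. Small hits to large T antigen, ble and the bGH poly(A) signal are fragments and are probably backbone remnants rather than functional elements.
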