Features (pLannotate 1.2.2; 15 found; start..end, strand, type, name):
      1..589     +  rep_origin     ori: high-copy-number ColE1/pMB1/pBR322/pUC origin of replication
    764..1067    +  enhancer       CMV enhancer: human cytomegalovirus immediate early enhancer
   1068..1271    +  promoter       CMV promoter: human cytomegalovirus (CMV) immediate early promoter
   1316..2023    +  CDS            mCherry: mCherry is a basic (constitutively fluorescent) red fluorescent protein published in 2004, derived from Discosoma sp.. It is reported to be a very rapidly-maturing monomer with low acid sensitivity.
   2717..3001    +  CDS            SUMO1 (fragment): SUMO1_HUMAN - Also known as SMT3C, SMT3H3, UBL1. Experimental evidence at protein level: Swiss-Prot protein existence level 1. Ubiquitin-like protein that can be covalently attached to proteins as a monomer or a lysine-linked polymer. Covalent attachment via an isopeptide bond to its substrates requires prior activation by the E1 complex SAE1-SAE2 and linkage to the E2 enzyme UBE2I, and can be promoted by E3 ligases such as PIAS1-4, RANBP2 or CBX4. This post- translational modification on lysine residues of proteins plays a crucial role in a number of cellular processes such as nuclear transpo
   3029..3055    +  misc_feature   MCS (fragment): multiple cloning site
   3072..3156    +  CDS            large T antigen (fragment): large T antigen from SV40 (simian virus 40)
   3179..3300    +  polyA_signal   SV40 poly(A) signal: SV40 polyadenylation signal
   3334..3762    -  rep_origin     f1 ori (sequence partly withheld): f1 bacteriophage origin of replication; arrow indicates direction of (+) strand synthesis
   3789..3893    +  promoter       AmpR promoter: bla
   3895..4252    +  promoter       SV40 promoter: SV40 enhancer and early promoter
   4287..5081    +  CDS            NeoR/KanR: aminoglycoside phosphotransferase from Tn5; aph(3')-II (or nptII); confers resistance to neomycin, kanamycin, and G418 (Geneticin®)
   5102..5254    +  CDS            ble (fragment): BLE_KLEPN - Experimental evidence at protein level: Swiss-Prot protein existence level 1. Binding protein with a strong affinity to the bleomycin family of antibiotics. Binds to CL990; an antimitotic-antibiotic compound. From Klebsiella pneumoniae.
   5313..5360    +  polyA_signal   HSV TK poly(A) signal: herpes simplex virus thymidine kinase polyadenylation signal (Cole and Stacy, 1985)
   5451..5467    -  polyA_signal   bGH poly(A) signal (fragment): bovine growth hormone polyadenylation signal
>Addgene plasmid #130703 | RFP-(SUMO FAAA)3 | addgene full sequence | sequence record 261461 | Addgene NGS Result
TTGAGATCCTTTTTTTCTGCGCGTAATCTGCTGCTTGCAAACAAAAAAACCACCGCTACCAGCGGTGGTT
TGTTTGCCGGATCAAGAGCTACCAACTCTTTTTCCGAAGGTAACTGGCTTCAGCAGAGCGCAGATACCAA
ATACTGTTCTTCTAGTGTAGCCGTAGTTAGGCCACCACTTCAAGAACTCTGTATCACCGCCTACATACCT
CGCTCTGCTAATCCTGTTACCAGTGGCTGCTGCCAGTGGCGATAAGTCGTGTCTTACCGGGTTGGACTCA
AGACGATAGTTACCGGATAAGGCGCAGCGGTCGGGCTGAACGGGGGGTTCGTGCACACAGCCCAGCTTGG
AGCGAACGACCTACACCGAACTGAGATACCTACAGCGTGAGCTATGAGAAAGCGCCACGCTTCCCGAAGG
GAGAAAGGCGGACAGGTATCCGGTAAGCGGCAGGGTCGGAACAGGAGAGCGCACGAGGGAGCTTCCAGGG
GGAAACGCCTGGTATCTTTATAGTCCTGTCGGGTTTCGCCACCTCTGACTTGAGCGTCGATTTTTGTGAT
GCTCGTCAGGGGGGCGGAGCCTATGGAAAAACGCCAGCAACGCGGCCTTTTTACGGTTCCTGGCCTTTTG
CTGGCCTTTTGCTCACATGTTCTTTCCTGCGTTATCCCCTGATTCTGTGGATAACCGTATTACCGCCATG
CATTAGTTATTAATAGTAATCAATTACGGGGTCATTAGTTCATAGCCCATATATGGAGTTCCGCGTTACA
TAACTTACGGTAAATGGCCCGCCTGGCTGACCGCCCAACGACCCCCGCCCATTGACGTCAATAATGACGT
ATGTTCCCATAGTAACGCCAATAGGGACTTTCCATTGACGTCAATGGGTGGAGTATTTACGGTAAACTGC
CCACTTGGCAGTACATCAAGTGTATCATATGCCAAGTACGCCCCCTATTGACGTCAATGACGGTAAATGG
CCCGCCTGGCATTATGCCCAGTACATGACCTTATGGGACTTTCCTACTTGGCAGTACATCTACGTATTAG
TCATCGCTATTACCATGGTGATGCGGTTTTGGCAGTACATCAATGGGCGTGGATAGCGGTTTGACTCACG
GGGATTTCCAAGTCTCCACCCCATTGACGTCAATGGGAGTTTGTTTTGGCACCAAAATCAACGGGACTTT
CCAAAATGTCGTAACAACTCCGCCCCATTGACGCAAATGGGCGGTAGGCGTGTACGGTGGGAGGTCTATA
TAAGCAGAGCTGGTTTAGTGAACCGTCAGATCCGCTAGCGCTACCGGTCGCCACCATGGTGAGCAAGGGC
GAGGAGGACAACATGGCCATCATCAAGGAGTTCATGCGCTTCAAGGTGCACATGGAGGGCTCCGTGAACG
GCCACGAGTTCGAGATCGAGGGCGAGGGCGAGGGCCGCCCCTACGAGGGCACCCAGACCGCCAAGCTGAA
GGTGACCAAGGGCGGCCCCCTGCCCTTCGCCTGGGACATCCTGTCCCCTCAGTTCATGTACGGCTCCAAG
GCCTACGTGAAGCACCCCGCCGACATCCCCGACTACTTGAAGCTGTCCTTCCCCGAGGGCTTCAAGTGGG
AGCGCGTGATGAACTTCGAGGACGGCGGCGTGGTGACCGTGACCCAGGACTCCTCCCTGCAGGACGGCGA
GTTCATCTACAAGGTGAAGCTGCGCGGCACCAACTTCCCCTCCGACGGCCCCGTAATGCAGAAGAAGACC
ATGGGCTGGGAGGCCTCCTCCGAGCGGATGTACCCCGAGGACGGCGCCCTGAAGGGCGAGATCAAGCAGA
GGCTGAAGCTGAAGGACGGCGGCCACTACGACGCCGAGGTCAAGACCACCTACAAGGCCAAGAAGCCCGT
GCAGCTGCCCGGCGCCTACAACGTCAACATCAAGCTGGACATCACCTCCCACAACGAGGACTACACCATC
GTGGAACAGTACGAGCGCGCCGAGGGCCGCCACTCCACCGGCGGCATGGACGAGCTGTACAAGTCCGGAG
GTAGTGGCGGCAGCGGCGGCTCAGGTGGTTCTATGAGTGATCAGGAAGCCAAACCCTCAACGGAGGATCT
TGGTGATAAAAAAGAAGGGGAGTATATTAAACTGAAAGTGATTGGACAGGACAGTAGCGAGATTCATTTC
GCAGCTGCGATGACTACGCATCTGAAAAAGCTGAAGGAATCGTATTGCCAGCGCCAGGGTGTTCCGATGA
ACAGCTTACGCTTCCTGTTCGAAGGCCAGCGCATCGCGGACAACCATACTCCTAAAGAGCTGGGTATGGA
AGAGGAGGACGTGATTGAAGTATACCAGGAACAGACCGTCGTAGGCGGCTCAGGTGGAAGTGGCGGGTCT
GGGGGGTCCATGTCTGATCAGGAAGCTAAGCCATCTACCGAAGATTTAGGTGATAAAAAAGAGGGAGAAT
ATATCAAATTAAAAGTTATTGGGCAGGATAGTAGCGAGATTCATTTTGCAGCTGCAATGACGACCCACTT
GAAAAAACTCAAAGAATCCTATTGCCAACGCCAGGGCGTGCCGATGAATAGTTTACGTTTTCTGTTTGAA
GGACAGCGTATCGCTGATAACCATACTCCAAAAGAGCTGGGCATGGAAGAGGAGGACGTGATCGAGGTCT
ATCAGGAGCAAACGGTAGTTGGTGGCAGCGGCGGCAGCGGGGGCTCTGGCGGAAGCATGTCGGACCAAGA
GGCAAAACCGAGTACGGAAGATTTGGGGGATAAAAAAGAAGGGGAATATATTAAGCTGAAAGTCATCGGA
CAGGACTCGTCCGAAATTCATTTTGCAGCGGCGATGACCACCCATCTGAAAAAATTAAAGGAGTCATACT
GTCAACGTCAAGGTGTGCCGATGAACAGTCTGCGTTTTCTGTTTGAAGGCCAGCGCATTGCAGATAACCA
TACCCCCAAAGAGCTGGGCATGGAAGAAGAAGATGTCATCGAAGTGTATCAAGAGCAGACTGTCGTCGGC
GGAAGCGGAGGCTCCTAGGTCGACGGTACCGCGGGCCCGGGATCCACCGGATCTAGATAACTGATCATAA
TCAGCCATACCACATTTGTAGAGGTTTTACTTGCTTTAAAAAACCTCCCACACCTCCCCCTGAACCTGAA
ACATAAAATGAATGCAATTGTTGTTGTTAACTTGTTTATTGCAGCTTATAATGGTTACAAATAAAGCAAT
AGCATCACAAATTTCACAAATAAAGCATTTTTTTCACTGCATTCTAGTTGTGGTTTGTCCAAACTCATCA
ATGTATCTTAAGGCGTAAATTGTAAGCGTTAATATTTTGTTAAAATTCGCGTTAAATTTTTGTTAAATCA
GCTCATTTTTTAACCAATAGGCCGAAATCGGCAAAATCCCTTATAAATCAAAAGAATAGACCGAGATAGG
GT
[37 nt withheld, positions 3433-3469]
AAAGAACGTGGACTCCAACGTCAAAGG
[49 nt withheld, positions 3497-3545]
T
[91 nt withheld, positions 3547-3637]
G
[124 nt withheld, positions 3639-3762]
CAGGTGGCACTTTTCGGGGAAATGTGCGCGGAACCCCTATTTGTTTATTTTTCTAAATACATTCAAATAT
GTATCCGCTCATGAGACAATAACCCTGATAAATGCTTCAATAATATTGAAAAAGGAAGAGTCCTGAGGCG
GAAAGAACCAGCTGTGGAATGTGTGTCAGTTAGGGTGTGGAAAGTCCCCAGGCTCCCCAGCAGGCAGAAG
TATGCAAAGCATGCATCTCAATTAGTCAGCAACCAGGTGTGGAAAGTCCCCAGGCTCCCCAGCAGGCAGA
AGTATGCAAAGCATGCATCTCAATTAGTCAGCAACCATAGTCCCGCCCCTAACTCCGCCCATCCCGCCCC
TAACTCCGCCCAGTTCCGCCCATTCTCCGCCCCATGGCTGACTAATTTTTTTTATTTATGCAGAGGCCGA
GGCCGCCTCGGCCTCTGAGCTATTCCAGAAGTAGTGAGGAGGCTTTTTTGGAGGCCTAGGCTTTTGCAAA
GATCGATCAAGAGACAGGATGAGGATCGTTTCGCATGATTGAACAAGATGGATTGCACGCAGGTTCTCCG
GCCGCTTGGGTGGAGAGGCTATTCGGCTATGACTGGGCACAACAGACAATCGGCTGCTCTGATGCCGCCG
TGTTCCGGCTGTCAGCGCAGGGGCGCCCGGTTCTTTTTGTCAAGACCGACCTGTCCGGTGCCCTGAATGA
ACTGCAAGACGAGGCAGCGCGGCTATCGTGGCTGGCCACGACGGGCGTTCCTTGCGCAGCTGTGCTCGAC
GTTGTCACTGAAGCGGGAAGGGACTGGCTGCTATTGGGCGAAGTGCCGGGGCAGGATCTCCTGTCATCTC
ACCTTGCTCCTGCCGAGAAAGTATCCATCATGGCTGATGCAATGCGGCGGCTGCATACGCTTGATCCGGC
TACCTGCCCATTCGACCACCAAGCGAAACATCGCATCGAGCGAGCACGTACTCGGATGGAAGCCGGTCTT
GTCGATCAGGATGATCTGGACGAAGAGCATCAGGGGCTCGCGCCAGCCGAACTGTTCGCCAGGCTCAAGG
CGAGCATGCCCGACGGCGAGGATCTCGTCGTGACCCATGGCGATGCCTGCTTGCCGAATATCATGGTGGA
AAATGGCCGCTTTTCTGGATTCATCGACTGTGGCCGGCTGGGTGTGGCGGACCGCTATCAGGACATAGCG
TTGGCTACCCGTGATATTGCTGAAGAGCTTGGCGGCGAATGGGCTGACCGCTTCCTCGTGCTTTACGGTA
TCGCCGCTCCCGATTCGCAGCGCATCGCCTTCTATCGCCTTCTTGACGAGTTCTTCTGAGCGGGACTCTG
GGGTTCGAAATGACCGACCAAGCGACGCCCAACCTGCCATCACGAGATTTCGATTCCACCGCCGCCTTCT
ATGAAAGGTTGGGCTTCGGAATCGTTTTCCGGGACGCCGGCTGGATGATCCTCCAGCGCGGGGATCTCAT
GCTGGAGTTCTTCGCCCACCCTAGGGGGAGGCTAACTGAAACACGGAAGGAGACAATACCGGAAGGAACC
CGCGCTATGACGGCAATAAAAAGACAGAATAAAACGCACGGTGTTGGGTCGTTTGTTCATAAACGCGGGG
TTCGGTCCCAGGGCTGGCACTCTGTCGATACCCCACCGAGACCCCATTGGGGCCAATACGCCCGCGTTTC
TTCCTTTTCCCCACCCCACCCCCCAAGTTCGGGTGAAGGCCCAGGGCTCGCAGCCAACGTCGGGGCGGCA
GGCCCTGCCATAGCCTCAGGTTACTCATATATACTTTAGATTGATTTAAAACTTCATTTTTAATTTAAAA
GGATCTAGGTGAAGATCCTTTTTGATAATCTCATGACCAAAATCCCTTAACGTGAGTTTTCGTTCCACTG
AGCGTCAGACCCCGTAGAAAAGATCAAAGGATCTTC
