>Addgene plasmid #130703 | RFP-(SUMO FAAA)3 | depositor partial sequence | sequence record 250981 | Insert including cloning sites
TCCGGAGGTAGTGGCGGCAGCGGCGGCTCAGGTGGTTCTATGAGTGATCAGGAAGCCAAACCCTCAACGG
AGGATCTTGGTGATAAAAAAGAAGGGGAGTATATTAAACTGAAAGTGATTGGACAGGACAGTAGCGAGAT
TCATTTCGCAGCTGCGATGACTACGCATCTGAAAAAGCTGAAGGAATCGTATTGCCAGCGCCAGGGTGTT
CCGATGAACAGCTTACGCTTCCTGTTCGAAGGCCAGCGCATCGCGGACAACCATACTCCTAAAGAGCTGG
GTATGGAAGAGGAGGACGTGATTGAAGTATACCAGGAACAGACCGTCGTAGGCGGCTCAGGTGGAAGTGG
CGGGTCTGGGGGGTCCATGTCTGATCAGGAAGCTAAGCCATCTACCGAAGATTTAGGTGATAAAAAAGAG
GGAGAATATATCAAATTAAAAGTTATTGGGCAGGATAGTAGCGAGATTCATTTTGCAGCTGCAATGACGA
CCCACTTGAAAAAACTCAAAGAATCCTATTGCCAACGCCAGGGCGTGCCGATGAATAGTTTACGTTTTCT
GTTTGAAGGACAGCGTATCGCTGATAACCATACTCCAAAAGAGCTGGGCATGGAAGAGGAGGACGTGATC
GAGGTCTATCAGGAGCAAACGGTAGTTGGTGGCAGCGGCGGCAGCGGGGGCTCTGGCGGAAGCATGTCGG
ACCAAGAGGCAAAACCGAGTACGGAAGATTTGGGGGATAAAAAAGAAGGGGAATATATTAAGCTGAAAGT
CATCGGACAGGACTCGTCCGAAATTCATTTTGCAGCGGCGATGACCACCCATCTGAAAAAATTAAAGGAG
TCATACTGTCAACGTCAAGGTGTGCCGATGAACAGTCTGCGTTTTCTGTTTGAAGGCCAGCGCATTGCAG
ATAACCATACCCCCAAAGAGCTGGGCATGGAAGAAGAAGATGTCATCGAAGTGTATCAAGAGCAGACTGT
CGTCGGCGGAAGCGGAGGCTCCTAGGTCGAC
